Addgene plasmid #141581: TFORF0319
Purpose: Lentiviral vector for overexpressing the MSLN transcription factor ORF with a unique 24-bp barcode. Barcodes facilitate identification of transcription factors in pooled screens.
Depositing lab: Feng Zhang. Depositing organization: Broad Institute. Publication: A transcription factor atlas of directed differentiation. Joung J, Ma S, Tay T, Geiger-Schuller KR, Kirchgatterer PC, Verdine VK, Guo B, Arias-Garcia MA, Allen WE, Singh A, Kuksenko O, Abudayyeh OO, Gootenberg JS, Fu Z, Macrae RK, Buenrostro JD, Regev A, Zhang F. Cell. 2023 Jan 5;186(1):209-229.e26. doi: 10.1016/j.cell.2022.11.026. PubMed 36608654.
Backbone
  Vector backbone: pLX_TRC317
  Backbone manufacturer: Broad Institute Genetic Perturbation Platform
  Backbone size w/o insert (bp): 8264
  Vector type: Mammalian Expression, Lentiviral
  Selectable markers: Puromycin
Growth in bacteria
  Bacterial resistance: Ampicillin, 100 μg/mL
  Growth temperature: 37°C
  Growth strain: NEB Stable
  Copy number: High Copy
Gene/Insert
  Gene/Insert name: MSLN
  Species: H. sapiens (human)
  Insert size (bp): 1994
  Entrez Gene: MSLN (a.k.a. MPF, SMRP)
  Promoter: EF1a
  Cloning method: Unknown
  Sequencing primers: 5′ GGGTGGAGACTGAAGTTAGGCCAG; 3′ CACATAGCGTAAAAGGAGCAACATAG
Terms and licenses: Academic/Nonprofit Terms; Industry Terms: Not Available to Industry
Depositor comments: XM_017022857,XM_011522348,NM_013404,ENST00000382862 . The transcription factor ORF portion of this plasmid was synthesized by Genewiz. Please test multiple small colonies in case of plasmid recombination. To make this collection available in a timely manner, a portion of this collection was not fully sequenced by Addgene. If an Addgene verified full plasmid sequence is not available, please contact us prior to placing an order to request the full sequence.
How to cite: TFORF0319 was a gift from Feng Zhang (Addgene plasmid # 141581 ; http://n2t.net/addgene:141581 ; RRID:Addgene_141581)
