[The description below was written by a language model from this plasmid's Addgene catalogue record and pLannotate feature annotations shown in this document.]
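Description:
TFORF0319 is a third-generation-style, self-inactivating lentiviral expression plasmid built on the pLX_TRC317 backbone and carrying the human MSLN (mesothelin, also known as MPF/SMRP) open reading frame. It belongs to a barcoded ORF collection assembled for pooled overexpression screens. The record lists MSLN as a transcription factor ORF within that library, although the feature annotation describes its product as the megakaryocyte-potentiating factor/mesothelin precursor. In bacteria the roughly 10.3 kb plasmid is maintained through a high-copy ColE1/pUC origin with ampicillin resistance, and an f1 origin is also present. The depositor notes that the plasmid can recombine, as is common for LTR-containing vectors.

The viral genome is transcribed from an RSV promoter fused to a truncated HIV-1 5' LTR, followed by the Ψ packaging signal, a gag fragment, the Rev response element and a cPPT/CTS. It ends in a ΔU3 3' LTR that inactivates LTR-driven transcription after integration, with an SV40 polyadenylation signal downstream. Two cassettes lie between the LTRs. An SV40 early promoter drives puromycin N-acetyltransferase for selection of transduced mammalian cells. A full-length EF-1α promoter drives constitutive expression of the MSLN coding sequence, with a WPRE downstream to enhance transcript stability and expression. According to the catalogue entry, the construct also carries a unique 24-bp barcode that identifies the ORF by sequencing in pooled screens. The barcode is not annotated in the feature table, so the record does not give its exact position. The ORF was made synthetically, and several reference transcripts are cited for it. Typical use is lentiviral packaging and transduction for MSLN overexpression, singly or within pooled directed-differentiation screens.
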