Features (pLannotate 1.2.2; 31 found; start..end, strand, type, name):
      5..231     +  promoter       RSV promoter: Rous sarcoma virus enhancer/promoter
    232..412     +  LTR            5' LTR (truncated): truncated 5' long terminal repeat (LTR) from HIV-1
    459..584     +  misc_feature   HIV-1 Ψ: packaging signal of human immunodeficiency virus type 1
    568..931     +  CDS            HIV-1 gag (fragment): gag protein from human immunodeficiency virus 1; gag
   1077..1310    +  misc_feature   RRE: The Rev response element (RRE) of HIV-1 allows for Rev-dependent mRNA export from the nucleus to the cytoplasm.
   1687..1713    +  CDS            Rev (fragment): human immunodeficiency virus 1 (HIV-1) Rev protein; rev; enhances nuclear export of unspliced and incompletely spliced viral mRNAs
   1720..1743    +  promoter       SV40 promoter (fragment): SV40 early promoter
   1744..1815    +  promoter       SV40 promoter (fragment): SV40 enhancer and early promoter
   1839..1974    +  rep_origin     SV40 ori: SV40 origin of replication
   2020..2616    +  CDS            PuroR (fragment): puromycin N-acetyltransferase; pac from Streptomyces; confers resistance to puromycin
   2665..2782    +  misc_feature   cPPT/CTS: central polypurine tract and central termination sequence of HIV-1
   2847..2913    +  CDS            small t antigen (fragment): SV40 (simian virus 40) small t antigen
   2920..4098    +  promoter       EF-1α promoter: strong constitutive promoter for human elongation factor EF-1α
   4115..6004    +  CDS            MSLN: MSLN_HUMAN - Also known as MPF. Experimental evidence at protein level: Swiss-Prot protein existence level 1. Megakaryocyte-potentiating factor (MPF) potentiates megakaryocyte colony formation in vitro. From Homo sapiens (Human).
   6020..6073    +  promoter       U6 promoter (fragment): RNA polymerase III promoter for human U6 snRNA
   6115..6703    +  misc_feature   WPRE: woodchuck hepatitis virus posttranscriptional regulatory element
   6754..6773    +  misc_feature   cPPT/CTS (fragment): central polypurine tract and central termination sequence of HIV-1
   6775..7008    +  LTR            3' LTR (ΔU3): self-inactivating 3' long terminal repeat (LTR) from HIV-1
   7086..7207    +  polyA_signal   SV40 poly(A) signal: SV40 polyadenylation signal
   7247..7382    +  rep_origin     SV40 ori: SV40 origin of replication
   7403..7421    -  promoter       T7 promoter: promoter for bacteriophage T7 RNA polymerase
   7429..7584    +  CDS            lacZα (fragment): LacZα fragment of β-galactosidase; lacZ fragment
   7589..8017    +  rep_origin     f1 ori (sequence partly withheld): f1 bacteriophage origin of replication; arrow indicates direction of (+) strand synthesis
   8070..8174    +  promoter       AmpR promoter: bla
   8175..9035    +  CDS            AmpR: β-lactamase; bla; confers resistance to ampicillin, carbenicillin, and related antibiotics
   9206..9794    +  rep_origin     ori: high-copy-number ColE1/pMB1/pBR322/pUC origin of replication
   9977..10069   +  CDS            lacI (fragment): lac repressor; lacI; The lac repressor binds to the lac operator to inhibit transcription in E. coli. This inhibition can be relieved by adding lactose or isopropyl-β-D-thiogalactopyranoside (IPTG).
  10082..10103   +  protein_bind   CAP binding site: CAP binding activates transcription in the presence of cAMP. E. coli catabolite activator protein
  10118..10148   +  promoter       lac promoter: promoter for the E. coli lac operon
  10156..10172   +  protein_bind   lac operator: The lac repressor binds to the lac operator to inhibit transcription in E. coli. This inhibition can be relieved by adding lactose or isopropyl-β-D-thiogalactopyranoside (IPTG). lac repressor encoded by lacI
  10217..10235   +  promoter       T3 promoter: promoter for bacteriophage T3 RNA polymerase
>Addgene plasmid #141581 | TFORF0319 | addgene full sequence | sequence record 400365 | Addgene NGS Result
TTAATGTAGTCTTATGCAATACTCTTGTAGTCTTGCAACATGGTAACGATGAGTTAGCAACATGCCTTAC
AAGGAGAGAAAAAGCACCGTGCATGCCGATTGGTGGAAGTAAGGTGGTACGATCGTGCCTTATTAGGAAG
GCAACAGACGGGTCTGACATGGATTGGACGAACCACTGAATTGCCGCATTGCAGAGATATTGTATTTAAG
TGCCTAGCTCGATACATAAACGGGTCTCTCTGGTTAGACCAGATCTGAGCCTGGGAGCTCTCTGGCTAAC
TAGGGAACCCACTGCTTAAGCCTCAATAAAGCTTGCCTTGAGTGCTTCAAGTAGTGTGTGCCCGTCTGTT
GTGTGACTCTGGTAACTAGAGATCCCTCAGACCCTTTTAGTCAGTGTGGAAAATCTCTAGCAGTGGCGCC
CGAACAGGGACTTGAAAGCGAAAGGGAAACCAGAGGAGCTCTCTCGACGCAGGACTCGGCTTGCTGAAGC
GCGCACGGCAAGAGGCGAGGGGCGGCGACTGGTGAGTACGCCAAAAATTTTGACTAGCGGAGGCTAGAAG
GAGAGAGATGGGTGCGAGAGCGTCAGTATTAAGCGGGGGAGAATTAGATCGCGATGGGAAAAAATTCGGT
TAAGGCCAGGGGGAAAGAAAAAATATAAATTAAAACATATAGTATGGGCAAGCAGGGAGCTAGAACGATT
CGCAGTTAATCCTGGCCTGTTAGAAACATCAGAAGGCTGTAGACAAATACTGGGACAGCTACAACCATCC
CTTCAGACAGGATCAGAAGAACTTAGATCATTATATAATACAGTAGCAACCCTCTATTGTGTGCATCAAA
GGATAGAGATAAAAGACACCAAGGAAGCTTTAGACAAGATAGAGGAAGAGCAAAACAAAAGTAAGACCAC
CGCACAGCAAGCGGCCGCTGATCTTCAGACCTGGAGGAGGAGATATGAGGGACAATTGGAGAAGTGAATT
ATATAAATATAAAGTAGTAAAAATTGAACCATTAGGAGTAGCACCCACCAAGGCAAAGAGAAGAGTGGTG
CAGAGAGAAAAAAGAGCAGTGGGAATAGGAGCTTTGTTCCTTGGGTTCTTGGGAGCAGCAGGAAGCACTA
TGGGCGCAGCGTCAATGACGCTGACGGTACAGGCCAGACAATTATTGTCTGGTATAGTGCAGCAGCAGAA
CAATTTGCTGAGGGCTATTGAGGCGCAACAGCATCTGTTGCAACTCACAGTCTGGGGCATCAAGCAGCTC
CAGGCAAGAATCCTGGCTGTGGAAAGATACCTAAAGGATCAACAGCTCCTGGGGATTTGGGGTTGCTCTG
GAAAACTCATTTGCACCACTGCTGTGCCTTGGAATGCTAGTTGGAGTAATAAATCTCTGGAACAGATTTG
GAATCACACGACCTGGATGGAGTGGGACAGAGAAATTAACAATTACACAAGCTTAATACACTCCTTAATT
GAAGAATCGCAAAACCAGCAAGAAAAGAATGAACAAGAATTATTGGAATTAGATAAATGGGCAAGTTTGT
GGAATTGGTTTAACATAACAAATTGGCTGTGGTATATAAAATTATTCATAATGATAGTAGGAGGCTTGGT
AGGTTTAAGAATAGTTTTTGCTGTACTTTCTATAGTGAATAGAGTTAGGCAGGGATATTCACCATTATCG
TTTCAGACCCACCTCCCAACCCCGAGGGGACCCATGCATTGCATCTCAATTAGTCAGCAACCAGGTGTGG
AAAGTCCCCAGGCTCCCCAGCAGGCAGAAGTATGCAAAGCATGCGTCTCAATTAGTCAGCAACCATAGTC
CCGCCCCTAACTCCGCCCATCCCGCCCCTAACTCCGCCCAGTTCCGCCCATTCTCCGCCCCATGGCTGAC
TAATTTTTTTTATTTATGCAGAGGCCGAGGCCGCCTCGGCCTCTGAGCTATTCCAGAAGTAGTGAGGAGG
CTTTTTTGGAGGCCTAGGCTTTTGCAAAAAGCTTTCTAGAGGTACCACCGGAGCTTACCATGACCGAGTA
CAAGCCCACGGTGCGCCTCGCCACCCGCGACGACGTCCCCAGGGCCGTACGCACCCTCGCCGCCGCGTTC
GCCGACTACCCCGCCACGCGCCACACCGTCGATCCGGACCGCCACATCGAGCGGGTCACCGAGCTGCAAG
AACTCTTCCTCACGCGCGTCGGGCTCGACATCGGCAAGGTGTGGGTCGCGGACGACGGCGCCGCCGTGGC
GGTCTGGACCACGCCGGAGAGCGTCGAAGCGGGGGCGGTGTTCGCCGAGATCGGCCCGCGCATGGCCGAG
TTGAGCGGTTCCCGGCTGGCCGCGCAGCAACAGATGGAAGGCCTCCTGGCGCCGCACCGGCCCAAGGAGC
CCGCGTGGTTCCTGGCCACCGTCGGCGTCTCGCCCGACCACCAGGGCAAGGGTCTGGGCAGCGCCGTCGT
GCTCCCCGGAGTGGAGGCGGCCGAGCGCGCCGGGGTGCCCGCCTTCCTGGAGACCTCCGCGCCCCGCAAC
CTCCCCTTCTACGAGCGGCTCGGCTTCACCGTCACCGCCGACGTCGAGGTGCCCGAAGGACCGCGCACCT
GGTGCATGACCCGCAAGCCCGGTGCCAGTTAACGAATTCTAGATCTTGAGACAAATGGCAGTATTCATCC
ACAATTTTAAAAGAAAAGGGGGGATTGGGGGGTACAGTGCAGGGGAAAGAATAGTAGACATAATAGCAAC
AGACATACAAACTAAAGAATTACAAAAACAAATTACAAAAATTCAAAATTTTCGGGTTTATTACAGGGAC
AGCAGAGATCCACTTTGGCGCCGGCTCGAGGCCTGCAGGTGCAAAGATGGATAAAGTTTTAAACAGAGAG
GAATCTTTGCAGCTAATGGACCTTCTAGGTCTTGAAAGGAGTGGGAATTGGCTCCGGTGCCCGTCAGTGG
GCAGAGCGCACATCGCCCACAGTCCCCGAGAAGTTGGGGGGAGGGGTCGGCAATTGAACCGGTGCCTAGA
GAAGGTGGCGCGGGGTAAACTGGGAAAGTGATGTCGTGTACTGGCTCCGCCTTTTTCCCGAGGGTGGGGG
AGAACCGTATATAAGTGCAGTAGTCGCCGTGAACGTTCTTTTTCGCAACGGGTTTGCCGCCAGAACACAG
GTAAGTGCCGTGTGTGGTTCCCGCGGGCCTGGCCTCTTTACGGGTTATGGCCCTTGCGTGCCTTGAATTA
CTTCCACCTGGCTGCAGTACGTGATTCTTGATCCCGAGCTTCGGGTTGGAAGTGGGTGGGAGAGTTCGAG
GCCTTGCGCTTAAGGAGCCCCTTCGCCTCGTGCTTGAGTTGAGGCCTGGCCTGGGCGCTGGGGCCGCCGC
GTGCGAATCTGGTGGCACCTTCGCGCCTGTCTCGCTGCTTTCGATAAGTCTCTAGCCATTTAAAATTTTT
GATGACCTGCTGCGACGCTTTTTTTCTGGCAAGATAGTCTTGTAAATGCGGGCCAAGATCTGCACACTGG
TATTTCGGTTTTTGGGGCCGCGGGCGGCGACGGGGCCCGTGCGTCCCAGCGCACATGTTCGGCGAGGCGG
GGCCTGCGAGCGCGGCCACCGAGAATCGGACGGGGGTAGTCTCAAGCTGGCCGGCCTGCTCTGGTGCCTG
GCCTCGCGCCGCCGTGTATCGCCCCGCCCTGGGCGGCAAGGCTGGCCCGGTCGGCACCAGTTGCGTGAGC
GGAAAGATGGCCGCTTCCCGGCCCTGCTGCAGGGAGCTCAAAATGGAGGACGCGGCGCTCGGGAGAGCGG
GCGGGTGAGTCACCCACACAAAGGAAAAGGGCCTTTCCGTCCTCAGCCGTCGCTTCATGTGACTCCACGG
AGTACCGGGCGCCGTCCAGGCACCTCGATTAGTTCTCGAGCTTTTGGAGTACGTCGTCTTTAGGTTGGGG
GGAGGGGTTTTATGCGATGGAGTTTCCCCACACTGAGTGGGTGGAGACTGAAGTTAGGCCAGCTTGGCAC
TTGATGTAATTCTCCTTGGAATTTGCCCTTTTTGAGTTTGGATCTTGGTTCATTCTCAAGCCTCAGACAG
TGGTTCAAAGTTTTTTTCTTCCATTTCAGGTGTCGTGAGGCTAGCACCGCCACCATGGCCTTGCCAACGG
CTCGACCCCTGTTGGGGTCCTGTGGGACCCCCGCCCTCGGCAGCCTCCTGTTCCTGCTCTTCAGCCTCGG
ATGGGTGCAGCCCTCGAGGACCCTGGCTGGAGAGACAGGGCAGGAGGCTGCGCCCCTGGACGGAGTCCTG
GCCAACCCACCTAACATTTCCAGCCTCTCCCCTCGCCAACTCCTTGGCTTCCCGTGTGCGGAGGTGTCCG
GCCTGAGCACGGAGCGTGTCCGGGAGCTGGCTGTGGCCTTGGCACAGAAGAATGTCAAGCTCTCAACAGA
GCAGCTGCGCTGTCTGGCTCACCGGCTCTCTGAGCCCCCCGAGGACCTGGACGCCCTCCCATTGGACCTG
CTGCTATTCCTCAACCCAGATGCGTTCTCGGGGCCCCAGGCCTGCACCCGTTTCTTCTCCCGCATCACGA
AGGCCAATGTGGACCTGCTCCCGAGGGGGGCTCCCGAGCGACAGCGGCTGCTGCCTGCGGCTCTGGCCTG
CTGGGGTGTGCGGGGGTCTCTGCTGAGCGAGGCTGATGTGCGGGCTCTGGGAGGCCTGGCTTGCGACCTG
CCTGGGCGCTTTGTGGCCGAGTCGGCCGAAGTGCTGCTACCCCGGCTGGTGAGCTGCCCGGGACCCCTGG
ACCAGGACCAGCAGGAGGCAGCCAGGGCGGCTCTGCAGGGCGGGGGACCCCCCTACGGCCCCCCGTCGAC
ATGGTCTGTCTCCACGATGGACGCTCTGCGGGGCCTGCTGCCCGTGCTGGGCCAGCCCATCATCCGCAGC
ATCCCGCAGGGCATCGTGGCCGCGTGGCGGCAACGCTCCTCTCGGGACCCATCCTGGCGGCAGCCTGAAC
GGACCATCCTCCGGCCGCGGTTCCGGCGGGAAGTGGAGAAGACAGCCTGTCCTTCAGGCAAGAAGGCCCG
CGAGATAGACGAGAGCCTCATCTTCTACAAGAAGTGGGAGCTGGAAGCCTGCGTGGATGCGGCCCTGCTG
GCCACCCAGATGGACCGCGTGAACGCCATCCCCTTCACCTACGAGCAGCTGGACGTCCTAAAGCATAAAC
TGGATGAGCTCTACCCACAAGGTTACCCCGAGTCTGTGATCCAGCACCTGGGCTACCTCTTCCTCAAGAT
GAGCCCTGAGGACATTCGCAAGTGGAATGTGACGTCCCTGGAGACCCTGAAGGCTTTGCTTGAAGTCAAC
AAAGGGCACGAAATGAGTCCTCAGGCTCCTCGGCGGCCCCTCCCACAGGTGGCCACCCTGATCGACCGCT
TTGTGAAGGGAAGGGGCCAGCTAGACAAAGACACCCTAGACACCCTGACCGCCTTCTACCCTGGGTACCT
GTGCTCCCTCAGCCCCGAGGAGCTGAGCTCCGTGCCCCCCAGCAGCATCTGGGCGGTCAGGCCCCAGGAC
CTGGACACGTGTGACCCAAGGCAGCTGGACGTCCTCTATCCCAAGGCCCGCCTTGCTTTCCAGAACATGA
ACGGGTCCGAATACTTCGTGAAGATCCAGTCCTTCCTGGGTGGGGCCCCCACGGAGGATTTGAAGGCGCT
CAGTCAGCAGAATGTGAGCATGGACTTGGCCACGTTCATGAAGCTGCGGACGGATGCGGTGCTGCCGTTG
ACTGTGGCTGAGGTGCAGAAACTTCTGGGACCCCACGTGGAGGGCCTGAAGGCGGAGGAGCGGCACCGCC
CGGTGCGGGACTGGATCCTACGGCAGCGGCAGGACGACCTGGACACGCTGGGGCTGGGGCTACAGGGCGG
CATCCCCAACGGCTACCTGGTCCTAGACCTCAGCATGCAAGAGGCCCTCTCGGGGACGCCCTGCCTCCTA
GGACCTGGACCTGTTCTCACCGTCCTGGCACTGCTCCTAGCCTCCACCCTGGCCTAGTAATGAACTAGTC
CGTAACTTGAAAGTATTTCGATTTCTTGGCTTTATATATCTTGTGGAAAGGACGAATCGTGTCACACCCG
CGACCTTCTACGCGTTAAGTCGACAATCAACCTCTGGATTACAAAATTTGTGAAAGATTGACTGGTATTC
TTAACTATGTTGCTCCTTTTACGCTATGTGGATACGCTGCTTTAATGCCTTTGTATCATGCTATTGCTTC
CCGTATGGCTTTCATTTTCTCCTCCTTGTATAAATCCTGGTTGCTGTCTCTTTATGAGGAGTTGTGGCCC
GTTGTCAGGCAACGTGGCGTGGTGTGCACTGTGTTTGCTGACGCAACCCCCACTGGTTGGGGCATTGCCA
CCACCTGTCAGCTCCTTTCCGGGACTTTCGCTTTCCCCCTCCCTATTGCCACGGCGGAACTCATCGCCGC
CTGCCTTGCCCGCTGCTGGACAGGGGCTCGGCTGTTGGGCACTGACAATTCCGTGGTGTTGTCGGGGAAA
TCATCGTCCTTTCCTTGGCTGCTCGCCTGTGTTGCCACCTGGATTCTGCGCGGGACGTCCTTCTGCTACG
TCCCTTCGGCCCTCAATCCAGCGGACCTTCCTTCCCGCGGCCTGCTGCCGGCTCTGCGGCCTCTTCCGCG
TCTTCGCCTTCGCCCTCAGACGAGTCGGATCTCCCTTTGGGCCGCCTCCCCGCGTCGACTTTAAGACCAA
TGACTTACAAGGCAGCTGTAGATCTTAGCCACTTTTTAAAAGAAAAGGGGGGACTGGAAGGGCTAATTCA
CTCCCAACGAAGACAAGATCTGCTTTTTGCTTGTACTGGGTCTCTCTGGTTAGACCAGATCTGAGCCTGG
GAGCTCTCTGGCTAACTAGGGAACCCACTGCTTAAGCCTCAATAAAGCTTGCCTTGAGTGCTTCAAGTAG
TGTGTGCCCGTCTGTTGTGTGACTCTGGTAACTAGAGATCCCTCAGACCCTTTTAGTCAGTGTGGAAAAT
CTCTAGCAGTACGTATAGTAGTTCATGTCATCTTATTATTCAGTATTTATAACTTGCAAAGAAATGAATA
TCAGAGAGTGAGAGGAACTTGTTTATTGCAGCTTATAATGGTTACAAATAAAGCAATAGCATCACAAATT
TCACAAATAAAGCATTTTTTTCACTGCATTCTAGTTGTGGTTTGTCCAAACTCATCAATGTATCTTATCA
TGTCTGGCTCTAGCTATCCCGCCCCTAACTCCGCCCATCCCGCCCCTAACTCCGCCCAGTTCCGCCCATT
CTCCGCCCCATGGCTGACTAATTTTTTTTATTTATGCAGAGGCCGAGGCCGCCTCGGCCTCTGAGCTATT
CCAGAAGTAGTGAGGAGGCTTTTTTGGAGGCCTAGGGACGTACCCAATTCGCCCTATAGTGAGTCGTATT
ACGCGCGCTCACTGGCCGTCGTTTTACAACGTCGTGACTGGGAAAACCCTGGCGTTACCCAACTTAATCG
CCTTGCAGCACATCCCCCTTTCGCCAGCTGGCGTAATAGCGAAGAGGCCCGCACCGATCGCCCTTCCCAA
CAGTTGCGCAGCCTGAATGGCGAATGGG
[124 nt withheld, positions 7589-7712]
C
[91 nt withheld, positions 7714-7804]
A
[49 nt withheld, positions 7806-7854]
CCTTTGACGTTGGAGTCCACGTTCTTT
[37 nt withheld, positions 7882-7918]
ACCCTATCTCGGTCTATTCTTTTGATTTATAAGGGATTTTGCCGATTTCGGCCTATTGGTTAAAAAATGA
GCTGATTTAACAAAAATTTAACGCGAATTTTAACAAAATATTAACGCTTACAATTTAGGTGGCACTTTTC
GGGGAAATGTGCGCGGAACCCCTATTTGTTTATTTTTCTAAATACATTCAAATATGTATCCGCTCATGAG
ACAATAACCCTGATAAATGCTTCAATAATATTGAAAAAGGAAGAGTATGAGTATTCAACATTTCCGTGTC
GCCCTTATTCCCTTTTTTGCGGCATTTTGCCTTCCTGTTTTTGCTCACCCAGAAACGCTGGTGAAAGTAA
AAGATGCTGAAGATCAGTTGGGTGCACGAGTGGGTTACATCGAACTGGATCTCAACAGCGGTAAGATCCT
TGAGAGTTTTCGCCCCGAAGAACGTTTTCCAATGATGAGCACTTTTAAAGTTCTGCTATGTGGCGCGGTA
TTATCCCGTATTGACGCCGGGCAAGAGCAACTCGGTCGCCGCATACACTATTCTCAGAATGACTTGGTTG
AGTACTCACCAGTCACAGAAAAGCATCTTACGGATGGCATGACAGTAAGAGAATTATGCAGTGCTGCCAT
AACCATGAGTGATAACACTGCGGCCAACTTACTTCTGACAACGATCGGAGGACCGAAGGAGCTAACCGCT
TTTTTGCACAACATGGGGGATCATGTAACTCGCCTTGATCGTTGGGAACCGGAGCTGAATGAAGCCATAC
CAAACGACGAGCGTGACACCACGATGCCTGTAGCAATGGCAACAACGTTGCGCAAACTATTAACTGGCGA
ACTACTTACTCTAGCTTCCCGGCAACAATTAATAGACTGGATGGAGGCGGATAAAGTTGCAGGACCACTT
CTGCGCTCGGCCCTTCCGGCTGGCTGGTTTATTGCTGATAAATCTGGAGCCGGTGAGCGTGGGTCTCGCG
GTATCATTGCAGCACTGGGGCCAGATGGTAAGCCCTCCCGTATCGTAGTTATCTACACGACGGGGAGTCA
GGCAACTATGGATGAACGAAATAGACAGATCGCTGAGATAGGTGCCTCACTGATTAAGCATTGGTAACTG
TCAGACCAAGTTTACTCATATATACTTTAGATTGATTTAAAACTTCATTTTTAATTTAAAAGGATCTAGG
TGAAGATCCTTTTTGATAATCTCATGACCAAAATCCCTTAACGTGAGTTTTCGTTCCACTGAGCGTCAGA
CCCCGTAGAAAAGATCAAAGGATCTTCTTGAGATCCTTTTTTTCTGCGCGTAATCTGCTGCTTGCAAACA
AAAAAACCACCGCTACCAGCGGTGGTTTGTTTGCCGGATCAAGAGCTACCAACTCTTTTTCCGAAGGTAA
CTGGCTTCAGCAGAGCGCAGATACCAAATACTGTTCTTCTAGTGTAGCCGTAGTTAGGCCACCACTTCAA
GAACTCTGTAGCACCGCCTACATACCTCGCTCTGCTAATCCTGTTACCAGTGGCTGCTGCCAGTGGCGAT
AAGTCGTGTCTTACCGGGTTGGACTCAAGACGATAGTTACCGGATAAGGCGCAGCGGTCGGGCTGAACGG
GGGGTTCGTGCACACAGCCCAGCTTGGAGCGAACGACCTACACCGAACTGAGATACCTACAGCGTGAGCT
ATGAGAAAGCGCCACGCTTCCCGAAGGGAGAAAGGCGGACAGGTATCCGGTAAGCGGCAGGGTCGGAACA
GGAGAGCGCACGAGGGAGCTTCCAGGGGGAAACGCCTGGTATCTTTATAGTCCTGTCGGGTTTCGCCACC
TCTGACTTGAGCGTCGATTTTTGTGATGCTCGTCAGGGGGGCGGAGCCTATGGAAAAACGCCAGCAACGC
GGCCTTTTTACGGTTCCTGGCCTTTTGCTGGCCTTTTGCTCACATGTTCTTTCCTGCGTTATCCCCTGAT
TCTGTGGATAACCGTATTACCGCCTTTGAGTGAGCTGATACCGCTCGCCGCAGCCGAACGACCGAGCGCA
GCGAGTCAGTGAGCGAGGAAGCGGAAGAGCGCCCAATACGCAAACCGCCTCTCCCCGCGCGTTGGCCGAT
TCATTAATGCAGCTGGCACGACAGGTTTCCCGACTGGAAAGCGGGCAGTGAGCGCAACGCAATTAATGTG
AGTTAGCTCACTCATTAGGCACCCCAGGCTTTACACTTTATGCTTCCGGCTCGTATGTTGTGTGGAATTG
TGAGCGGATAACAATTTCACACAGGAAACAGCTATGACCATGATTACGCCAAGCGCGCAATTAACCCTCA
CTAAAGGGAACAAAAGCTGGAGCTGCAAGC
