>Addgene plasmid #141581 | TFORF0319 | depositor partial sequence | sequence record 276880 | Insert
ACCGCCACCATGGCCTTGCCAACGGCTCGACCCCTGTTGGGGTCCTGTGGGACCCCCGCCCTCGGCAGCC
TCCTGTTCCTGCTCTTCAGCCTCGGATGGGTGCAGCCCTCGAGGACCCTGGCTGGAGAGACAGGGCAGGA
GGCTGCGCCCCTGGACGGAGTCCTGGCCAACCCACCTAACATTTCCAGCCTCTCCCCTCGCCAACTCCTT
GGCTTCCCGTGTGCGGAGGTGTCCGGCCTGAGCACGGAGCGTGTCCGGGAGCTGGCTGTGGCCTTGGCAC
AGAAGAATGTCAAGCTCTCAACAGAGCAGCTGCGCTGTCTGGCTCACCGGCTCTCTGAGCCCCCCGAGGA
CCTGGACGCCCTCCCATTGGACCTGCTGCTATTCCTCAACCCAGATGCGTTCTCGGGGCCCCAGGCCTGC
ACCCGTTTCTTCTCCCGCATCACGAAGGCCAATGTGGACCTGCTCCCGAGGGGGGCTCCCGAGCGACAGC
GGCTGCTGCCTGCGGCTCTGGCCTGCTGGGGTGTGCGGGGGTCTCTGCTGAGCGAGGCTGATGTGCGGGC
TCTGGGAGGCCTGGCTTGCGACCTGCCTGGGCGCTTTGTGGCCGAGTCGGCCGAAGTGCTGCTACCCCGG
CTGGTGAGCTGCCCGGGACCCCTGGACCAGGACCAGCAGGAGGCAGCCAGGGCGGCTCTGCAGGGCGGGG
GACCCCCCTACGGCCCCCCGTCGACATGGTCTGTCTCCACGATGGACGCTCTGCGGGGCCTGCTGCCCGT
GCTGGGCCAGCCCATCATCCGCAGCATCCCGCAGGGCATCGTGGCCGCGTGGCGGCAACGCTCCTCTCGG
GACCCATCCTGGCGGCAGCCTGAACGGACCATCCTCCGGCCGCGGTTCCGGCGGGAAGTGGAGAAGACAG
CCTGTCCTTCAGGCAAGAAGGCCCGCGAGATAGACGAGAGCCTCATCTTCTACAAGAAGTGGGAGCTGGA
AGCCTGCGTGGATGCGGCCCTGCTGGCCACCCAGATGGACCGCGTGAACGCCATCCCCTTCACCTACGAG
CAGCTGGACGTCCTAAAGCATAAACTGGATGAGCTCTACCCACAAGGTTACCCCGAGTCTGTGATCCAGC
ACCTGGGCTACCTCTTCCTCAAGATGAGCCCTGAGGACATTCGCAAGTGGAATGTGACGTCCCTGGAGAC
CCTGAAGGCTTTGCTTGAAGTCAACAAAGGGCACGAAATGAGTCCTCAGGCTCCTCGGCGGCCCCTCCCA
CAGGTGGCCACCCTGATCGACCGCTTTGTGAAGGGAAGGGGCCAGCTAGACAAAGACACCCTAGACACCC
TGACCGCCTTCTACCCTGGGTACCTGTGCTCCCTCAGCCCCGAGGAGCTGAGCTCCGTGCCCCCCAGCAG
CATCTGGGCGGTCAGGCCCCAGGACCTGGACACGTGTGACCCAAGGCAGCTGGACGTCCTCTATCCCAAG
GCCCGCCTTGCTTTCCAGAACATGAACGGGTCCGAATACTTCGTGAAGATCCAGTCCTTCCTGGGTGGGG
CCCCCACGGAGGATTTGAAGGCGCTCAGTCAGCAGAATGTGAGCATGGACTTGGCCACGTTCATGAAGCT
GCGGACGGATGCGGTGCTGCCGTTGACTGTGGCTGAGGTGCAGAAACTTCTGGGACCCCACGTGGAGGGC
CTGAAGGCGGAGGAGCGGCACCGCCCGGTGCGGGACTGGATCCTACGGCAGCGGCAGGACGACCTGGACA
CGCTGGGGCTGGGGCTACAGGGCGGCATCCCCAACGGCTACCTGGTCCTAGACCTCAGCATGCAAGAGGC
CCTCTCGGGGACGCCCTGCCTCCTAGGACCTGGACCTGTTCTCACCGTCCTGGCACTGCTCCTAGCCTCC
ACCCTGGCCTAGTAATGAACTAGTCCGTAACTTGAAAGTATTTCGATTTCTTGGCTTTATATATCTTGTG
GAAAGGACGAATCGTGTCACACCCGCGACCTTCT
