>Addgene plasmid #141581 | TFORF0319 | depositor partial sequence | sequence record 276881 | Barcode
ATCGTGTCACACCCGCGACCTTCT
